Addgene plasmid #163596: pCAG-Gdf5
Purpose: Expresses GDF-5 in mammalian cells
Depositing lab: Takeshi Imai. Depositing organization: Kyushu University. Publication: BMPR-2 gates activity-dependent stabilization of primary dendrites during mitral cell remodeling. Aihara S, Fujimoto S, Sakaguchi R, Imai T. Cell Rep. 2021 Jun 22;35(12):109276. doi: 10.1016/j.celrep.2021.109276. PubMed 34161760.
Backbone
  Vector backbone: pCAG
  Vector type: Mammalian Expression
Growth in bacteria
  Bacterial resistance: Ampicillin, 100 μg/mL
  Growth temperature: 37°C
  Growth strain: DH5alpha
  Copy number: High Copy
Gene/Insert
  Gene/Insert name: Gdf5
  Species: M. musculus (mouse)
  Insert size (bp): 1501
  Entrez Gene: Gdf5 (a.k.a. BMP-14, Cdmp-1, bp, brp)
Resource information
  A portion of this plasmid was derived from a plasmid made by: pCAG vector is derived from Addgene #14797.
Terms and licenses: Academic/Nonprofit Terms; Industry Terms: Not Available to Industry
How to cite: pCAG-Gdf5 was a gift from Takeshi Imai (Addgene plasmid # 163596 ; http://n2t.net/addgene:163596 ; RRID:Addgene_163596)
