[The description below was written by a language model from this plasmid's Addgene catalogue record and pLannotate feature annotations shown in this document.]
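Description:
pCAG-Gdf5 is a mammalian expression plasmid of about 6.3 kb that drives constitutive expression of mouse growth differentiation factor 5 (Gdf5, also called BMP-14 or Cdmp-1). It is built on a pCAG backbone derived from an earlier deposited pCAG vector. In bacteria it is maintained through a high-copy ColE1/pUC-type origin and selected with ampicillin through the β-lactamase gene and its native promoter. The feature table shows no mammalian selection marker. A short SV40 early promoter lies directly next to an SV40 poly(A) signal with no annotated coding sequence between them. This pair, along with the lac promoter/operator and lacI fragments, appears to be a remnant of the backbone rather than a working cassette.

The expression unit is the standard CAG arrangement: the human cytomegalovirus immediate-early enhancer, the chicken β-actin promoter, and a chimeric chicken β-actin/rabbit β-globin intron. Together these give strong, broadly active transcription in mammalian cells. The Gdf5 open reading frame follows, annotated at roughly 1.5 kb, which agrees with the catalogued insert size, and no epitope tag or reporter is annotated. Transcripts end at the rabbit β-globin polyadenylation signal. The short "HBB" fragments annotated on either side of the insert are most likely β-globin exon sequence that belongs to the CAG cassette, not intended coding regions.

GDF5 is a secreted BMP-family ligand that signals through BMP receptors to the SMAD1/5/8 pathway. The record gives the purpose only as GDF-5 expression in mammalian cells. The associated publication concerns BMPR-2 and dendrite remodeling in olfactory mitral cells, which suggests the plasmid was used to overexpress a BMP ligand in that setting.
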