Features (pLannotate 1.2.2; 17 found; start..end, strand, type, name):
      5..384     +  enhancer       CMV enhancer: human cytomegalovirus immediate early enhancer
    386..661     +  promoter       chicken β-actin promoter: No description available
    662..1678    +  intron         chimeric intron: chimera between introns from chicken β-actin and rabbit β-globin
   1676..1732    +  CDS            HBB (fragment): HBB_LEPEU - Experimental evidence at protein level: Swiss-Prot protein existence level 1. Involved in oxygen transport from the lung to the various peripheral tissues. From Lepus europaeus (European hare).
   1739..3223    +  CDS            Gdf5: GDF5_MOUSE - Also known as Bmp14, Bp, Gdf-5. Experimental evidence at protein level: Swiss-Prot protein existence level 1. Growth factor involved in bone and cartilage formation. During cartilage development regulates differentiation of chondrogenic tissue through two pathways. Firstly, positively regulates differentiation of chondrogenic tissue through its binding of high affinity with BMPR1B and of less affinity with BMPR1A, leading to induction of SMAD1-SMAD5-SMAD8 complex phosphorylation and then SMAD protein signaling transduction (By similarity). Secondly, negatively regulates chondrogen
   3235..3306    +  CDS            HBB (fragment): HBB_PONPY - Experimental evidence at transcript level: Swiss-Prot protein existence level 2. Involved in oxygen transport from the lung to the various peripheral tissues. From Pongo pygmaeus (Bornean orangutan).
   3377..3432    +  polyA_signal   β-globin poly(A) signal: rabbit β-globin polyadenylation signal (Gil and Proudfoot, 1987)
   3817..3833    -  protein_bind   lac operator: The lac repressor binds to the lac operator to inhibit transcription in E. coli. This inhibition can be relieved by adding lactose or isopropyl-β-D-thiogalactopyranoside (IPTG). lac repressor encoded by lacI
   3841..3871    -  promoter       lac promoter: promoter for the E. coli lac operon
   3886..3907    -  protein_bind   CAP binding site: CAP binding activates transcription in the presence of cAMP. E. coli catabolite activator protein
   3920..3959    -  CDS            lacI (fragment): lac repressor; lacI; The lac repressor binds to the lac operator to inhibit transcription in E. coli. This inhibition can be relieved by adding lactose or isopropyl-β-D-thiogalactopyranoside (IPTG).
   3966..4161    +  promoter       SV40 promoter: SV40 early promoter
   4167..4301    +  polyA_signal   SV40 poly(A) signal: SV40 polyadenylation signal
   4303..4357    -  CDS            lacI (fragment): lac repressor; lacI; The lac repressor binds to the lac operator to inhibit transcription in E. coli. This inhibition can be relieved by adding lactose or isopropyl-β-D-thiogalactopyranoside (IPTG).
   4540..5128    -  rep_origin     ori: high-copy-number ColE1/pMB1/pBR322/pUC origin of replication
   5299..6159    -  CDS            AmpR: β-lactamase; bla; confers resistance to ampicillin, carbenicillin, and related antibiotics
   6160..6264    -  promoter       AmpR promoter: bla
>Addgene plasmid #163596 | pCAG-Gdf5 | addgene full sequence | sequence record 340561 | Addgene NGS Result
GGTCGACATTGATTATTGACTAGTTATTAATAGTAATCAATTACGGGGTCATTAGTTCATAGCCCATATA
TGGAGTTCCGCGTTACATAACTTACGGTAAATGGCCCGCCTGGCTGACCGCCCAACGACCCCCGCCCATT
GACGTCAATAATGACGTATGTTCCCATAGTAACGCCAATAGGGACTTTCCATTGACGTCAATGGGTGGAG
TATTTACGGTAAACTGCCCACTTGGCAGTACATCAAGTGTATCATATGCCAAGTACGCCCCCTATTGACG
TCAATGACGGTAAATGGCCCGCCTGGCATTATGCCCAGTACATGACCTTATGGGACTTTCCTACTTGGCA
GTACATCTACGTATTAGTCATCGCTATTACCATGGTCGAGGTGAGCCCCACGTTCTGCTTCACTCTCCCC
ATCTCCCCCCCCTCCCCACCCCCAATTTTGTATTTATTTATTTTTTAATTATTTTGTGCAGCGATGGGGG
CGGGGGGGGGGGGGGSGCGCGCCRGGSGGGGSGGGGSGGGGSGRGGGGSGGGGSGGGGCGAGGCGGAGAG
GTGCGGCGGCAGCCAATCAGAGCGGCGCGCTCCGAAAGTTTCCTTTTATGGCGAGGCGGCGGCGGCGGCG
GCCCTATAAAAAGCGAAGCGCGCGGCGGGCGGGAGTCGCTGCGCGCTGCCTTCGCCCCGTGCCCCGCTCC
GCCGCCGCCTCGCGCCGCCCGCCCCGGCTCTGACTGACCGCGTTACTCCCACAGGTGAGCGGGCGGGACG
GCCCTTCTCCTCCGGGCTGTAATTAGCGCTTGGTTTAATGACGGCTTGTTTCTTTTCTGTGGCTGCGTGA
AAGCCTTGAGGGGCTCCGGGAGGGCCCTTTGTGCGGGGGGAGCGGCTCGGGGGGTGCGTGCGTGTGTGTG
TGCGTGGGGAGCGCCGCGTGCGGCTCCGCGCTGCCCGGCGGCTGTGAGCGCTGCGGGCGCGGCGCGGGGC
TTTGTGCGCTCCGCAGTGTGCGCGAGGGGAGCGCGGCCGGGGGCGGTGCCCCGCGGTGCGGGGGGGGCTG
CGAGGGGAACAAAGGCTGCGTGCGGGGTGTGTGCGTGGGGGGGTGAGCAGGGGGTGTGGGCGCGTCGGTC
GGGCTGCAACCCCCCCTGCACCCCCCTCCCCGAGTTGCTGAGCACGGCCCGGCTTCGGGTGCGGGGCTCC
GTACGGGGCGTGGCGCGGGGCTCGCCGTGCCGGGCGGGGGGTGGCGGCAGGTGGGGGTGCCGGGCGGGGC
GGGGCCGCCTCGGGCCGGGGAGGGCTCGGGGGAGGGGCGCGGCGGCCCCCGGAGCGCCGGCGGCTGTCGA
GGCGCGGCGAGCCGCAGCCATTGCCTTTTATGGTAATCGTGCGAGAGGGCGCAGGGACTTCCTTTGTCCC
AAATCTGTGCGGAGCCGAAATCTGGGAGGCGCCGCCGCACCCCCTCTAGCGGGCGCGGGGCGAAGCGGTG
CGGCGCCGGCAGGAAGGAAATGGGCGGGGAGGGCCTTCGTGCGTCGCCGCGCCGCCGTCCCCTTCTCCCT
CTCCAGCCTCGGGGCTGTCCGCGGGGGGACGGCTGCCTTCGGGGGGGACGGGGCAGGGCGGGGTTCGGCT
TCTGGCGTGTGACCGGCGGCTCTAGAGCCTCTGCTAACCATGTTCATGCCTTCTTCTTTTTCCTACAGCT
CCTGGGCAACGTGCTGGTTATTGTGCTGTCTCATCATTTTGGCAAAGAATTCGCCACCATGAGACTCCCC
AAACTCCTCACTCTTTTGCTGTGGCACCTGGCTTGGCTGGACCTGGAACTCATCTGCACTGTGCTGGGTG
CCCCTGACTTAGGACAGAGAACCCCAGGGGCCAAGCCAGGGTTGACCAAAGCGGAGGCCAAGGAGAGGCC
ACCCCTGGCCAGGAATGTCTTTAGGCCAGGGGGTCATATCTATGGTGTGGGGGCCACCAATGCCAGGGCC
AAGGGAAGCTCTGGGCAGACACAGGCCAAGAAGGATGAACCCAGAAAGATGCCCCCCAGATCCGGTGGCC
CTGAAACCAAGCCAGGACCCTCTTCCCAGACTAGACAGGCTGCAGCCCGGACTGTAACCCCAAAAGGACA
GCTTCCTGGGGGCAAAGCATCTTCAAAAGCAGGATCTGCCCCCAGCTCCTTCCTGCTGAAGAAGACCAGG
GAGCCTGGGACCCCTCGAGAGCCCAAGGAGCCGTTCCGCCCGCCCCCCATCACACCCCACGAATACATGC
TCTCCCTGTACAGGACGCTGTCCGATGCTGACAGAAAGGGAGGTAACAGCAGCGTGAAGTTGGAGGCTGG
CCTGGCCAACACCATCACCAGCTTTATTGACAAAGGGCAAGATGACCGAGGCCCTGCGGTCAGGAAGCAG
AGGTACGTGTTTGACATCAGTGCCTTGGAGAAGGATGGGCTGTTGGGGGCTGAACTGCGGATCTTACGGA
AGAAGCCCTTGGACGTGGCCAAGCCAGCGGTCCCCAGTAGCGGGCGGGTTGCCCAACTGAAGCTGTCCAG
CTGCCCCAGCGGCCGGCAGCCGGCAGCCTTGCTGGATGTGCGCTCCGTGCCAGGCCTGGATGGATCTGGC
TGGGAGGTGTTCGACATCTGGAAGCTCTTCCGAAATTTTAAGAACTCAGCGCAGCTGTGCCTGGAGCTGG
AGGCCTGGGAACGGGGCCGGGCCGTGGACCTCCGTGGCCTGGGCTTTGAACGCACTGCCCGACAGGTCCA
CGAGAAAGCCTTGTTCCTAGTGTTTGGTCGTACCAAGAAACGGGACCTGTTCTTTAATGAGATTAAGGCC
CGCTCTGGCCAGGATGACAAGACTGTGTATGAATATTTGTTCAGCCAGCGGCGGAAACGCCGGGCCCCAT
TGGCCAATCGCCAGGGCAAGCGACCCAGCAAGAACCTCAAGGCTCGCTGCAGTCGCAAGGCCTTGCATGT
CAACTTCAAGGACATGGGCTGGGACGACTGGATCATCGCACCTCTTGAGTATGAGGCCTTCCACTGCGAA
GGACTGTGTGAGTTCCCCTTGCGCTCCCACTTGGAGCCCACAAACCACGCAGTCATTCAGACCCTAATGA
ACTCTATGGACCCTGAATCCACACCACCCACTTGTTGTGTGCCTACACGGCTGAGTCCTATTAGCATCCT
CTTCATCGACTCTGCCAACAACGTGGTGTATAAACAGTACGAGGACATGGTCGTGGAATCTTGTGGCTGC
AGGTAGGCGGCCGCACTCCTCAGGTGCAGGCTGCCTATCAGAAGGTGGTGGCTGGTGTGGCCAATGCCCT
GGCTCACAAATACCACTGAGATCTTTTTCCCTCTGCCAAAAATTATGGGGACATCATGAAGCCCCTTGAG
CATCTGACTTCTGGCTAATAAAGGAAATTTATTTTCATTGCAATAGTGTGTTGGAATTTTTTGTGTCTCT
CACTCGGAAGGACATATGGGAGGGCAAATCATTTAAAACATCAGAATGAGTATTTGGTTTAGAGTTTGGC
AACATATGCCCATATGCTGGCTGCCATGAACAAAGGTTGGCTATAAAGAGGTCATCAGTATATGAAACAG
CCCCCTGCTGTCCATTCCTTATTCCATAGAAAAGCCTTGACTTGAGGTTAGATTTTTTTTATATTTTGTT
TTGTGTTATTTTTTTCTTTAACATCCCTAAAATTTTCCTTACATGTTTTACTAGCCAGATTTTTCCTCCT
CTCCTGACTACTCCCAGTCATAGCTGTCCCTCTTCTCTTATGGAGATCCCTCGACCTGCAGCCCAAGCTT
GGCGTAATCATGGTCATAGCTGTTTCCTGTGTGAAATTGTTATCCGCTCACAATTCCACACAACATACGA
GCCGGAAGCATAAAGTGTAAAGCCTGGGGTGCCTAATGAGTGAGCTAACTCACATTAATTGCGTTGCGCT
CACTGCCCGCTTTCCAGTCGGGAAACCTGTCGTGCCAGCGGATCCGCATCTCAATTAGTCAGCAACCATA
GTCCCGCCCCTAACTCCGCCCATCCCGCCCCTAACTCCGCCCAGTTCCGCCCATTCTCCGCCCCATGGCT
GACTAATTTTTTTTATTTATGCAGAGGCCGAGGCGGCCTCGGCCTCTGAGCTATTCCAGAAGTAGTGAGG
AGGCTTTTTTGGAGGCCTAGGCTTTTGCAAAAAGCTAACTTGTTTATTGCAGCTTATAATGGTTACAAAT
AAAGCAATAGCATCACAAATTTCACAAATAAAGCATTTTTTTCACTGCATTCTAGTTGTGGTTTGTCCAA
ACTCATCAATGTATCTTATCATGTCTGGATCCGCTGCATTAATGAATCGGCCAACGCGCGGGGAGAGGCG
GTTTGCGTATTGGGCGCTCTTCCGCTTCCTCGCTCACTGACTCGCTGCGCTCGGTCGTTCGGCTGCGGCG
AGCGGTATCAGCTCACTCAAAGGCGGTAATACGGTTATCCACAGAATCAGGGGATAACGCAGGAAAGAAC
ATGTGAGCAAAAGGCCAGCAAAAGGCCAGGAACCGTAAAAAGGCCGCGTTGCTGGCGTTTTTCCATAGGC
TCCGCCCCCCTGACGAGCATCACAAAAATCGACGCTCAAGTCAGAGGTGGCGAAACCCGACAGGACTATA
AAGATACCAGGCGTTTCCCCCTGGAAGCTCCCTCGTGCGCTCTCCTGTTCCGACCCTGCCGCTTACCGGA
TACCTGTCCGCCTTTCTCCCTTCGGGAAGCGTGGCGCTTTCTCATAGCTCACGCTGTAGGTATCTCAGTT
CGGTGTAGGTCGTTCGCTCCAAGCTGGGCTGTGTGCACGAACCCCCCGTTCAGCCCGACCGCTGCGCCTT
ATCCGGTAACTATCGTCTTGAGTCCAACCCGGTAAGACACGACTTATCGCCACTGGCAGCAGCCACTGGT
AACAGGATTAGCAGAGCGAGGTATGTAGGCGGTGCTACAGAGTTCTTGAAGTGGTGGCCTAACTACGGCT
ACACTAGAAGAACAGTATTTGGTATCTGCGCTCTGCTGAAGCCAGTTACCTTCGGAAAAAGAGTTGGTAG
CTCTTGATCCGGCAAACAAACCACCGCTGGTAGCGGTGGTTTTTTTGTTTGCAAGCAGCAGATTACGCGC
AGAAAAAAAGGATCTCAAGAAGATCCTTTGATCTTTTCTACGGGGTCTGACGCTCAGTGGAACGAAAACT
CACGTTAAGGGATTTTGGTCATGAGATTATCAAAAAGGATCTTCACCTAGATCCTTTTAAATTAAAAATG
AAGTTTTAAATCAATCTAAAGTATATATGAGTAAACTTGGTCTGACAGTTACCAATGCTTAATCAGTGAG
GCACCTATCTCAGCGATCTGTCTATTTCGTTCATCCATAGTTGCCTGACTCCCCGTCGTGTAGATAACTA
CGATACGGGAGGGCTTACCATCTGGCCCCAGTGCTGCAATGATACCGCGAGACCCACGCTCACCGGCTCC
AGATTTATCAGCAATAAACCAGCCAGCCGGAAGGGCCGAGCGCAGAAGTGGTCCTGCAACTTTATCCGCC
TCCATCCAGTCTATTAATTGTTGCCGGGAAGCTAGAGTAAGTAGTTCGCCAGTTAATAGTTTGCGCAACG
TTGTTGCCATTGCTACAGGCATCGTGGTGTCACGCTCGTCGTTTGGTATGGCTTCATTCAGCTCCGGTTC
CCAACGATCAAGGCGAGTTACATGATCCCCCATGTTGTGCAAAAAAGCGGTTAGCTCCTTCGGTCCTCCG
ATCGTTGTCAGAAGTAAGTTGGCCGCAGTGTTATCACTCATGGTTATGGCAGCACTGCATAATTCTCTTA
CTGTCATGCCATCCGTAAGATGCTTTTCTGTGACTGGTGAGTACTCAACCAAGTCATTCTGAGAATAGTG
TATGCGGCGACCGAGTTGCTCTTGCCCGGCGTCAATACGGGATAATACCGCGCCACATAGCAGAACTTTA
AAAGTGCTCATCATTGGAAAACGTTCTTCGGGGCGAAAACTCTCAAGGATCTTACCGCTGTTGAGATCCA
GTTCGATGTAACCCACTCGTGCACCCAACTGATCTTCAGCATCTTTTACTTTCACCAGCGTTTCTGGGTG
AGCAAAAACAGGAAGGCAAAATGCCGCAAAAAAGGGAATAAGGGCGACACGGAAATGTTGAATACTCATA
CTCTTCCTTTTTCAATATTATTGAAGCATTTATCAGGGTTATTGTCTCATGAGCGGATACATATTTGAAT
GTATTTAGAAAAATAAACAAATAGGGGTTCCGCGCACATTTCCCCGAAAAGTGCCACCTG
